Addgene plasmid #210848: pCAG-GST-ATG13 (363-398)-F394D/M396D/F397D
Purpose: Mammalian expression of ATG13 (363-398) mutant
Depositing lab: James Hurley. Depositing organization: University of California, Berkeley. Publication: Structure and activation of the human autophagy-initiating ULK1C:PI3KC3-C1 supercomplex. Chen M, Nguyen TN, Ren X, Khuu G, Cook ASI, Zhao Y, Yildiz A, Lazarou M, Hurley JH. Nat Struct Mol Biol. 2025 Sep;32(9):1596-1605. doi: 10.1038/s41594-025-01557-x. Epub 2025 May 29. PubMed 40442316.
Backbone
  Vector backbone: pCAG
  Vector type: Mammalian Expression
Growth in bacteria
  Bacterial resistance: Ampicillin, 100 μg/mL
  Growth temperature: 37°C
  Growth strain: DH5alpha
  Copy number: High Copy
Gene/Insert
  Gene/Insert name: ATG13
  Species: H. sapiens (human)
  Mutation: F394D/M396D/F397D
  Entrez Gene: ATG13 (a.k.a. KIAA0652, PARATARG8)
  Cloning method: Restriction Enzyme; 5′ cloning site KpnI (unknown if destroyed); 3′ cloning site XhoI (unknown if destroyed)
Terms and licenses: Academic/Nonprofit Terms; Industry Terms: Not Available to Industry
Depositor comments: Please visit https://www.biorxiv.org/content/10.1101/2023.06.01.543278v3 for bioRxiv preprint.
How to cite: pCAG-GST-ATG13 (363-398)-F394D/M396D/F397D was a gift from James Hurley (Addgene plasmid # 210848 ; http://n2t.net/addgene:210848 ; RRID:Addgene_210848)
