[The description below was written by a language model from this plasmid's Addgene catalogue record and pLannotate feature annotations shown in this document.]
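Description:
pCAG-GST-ATG13 (363-398)-F394D/M396D/F397D is a 5,650 bp mammalian expression plasmid built on the pCAG backbone. It produces a short fragment of human ATG13 as a GST fusion. In bacteria it is maintained at high copy through a ColE1/pUC-type origin and selected with ampicillin via the β-lactamase gene and its native promoter. Remnants of the lac promoter/operator region and small lacI fragments are backbone carry-over with no evident role in expression. An SV40 origin, which can support episomal replication in cells supplying SV40 large T antigen, and an SV40 poly(A) signal are also present. The feature table shows no mammalian selection marker, consistent with transient transfection.

Expression is driven by the composite CAG promoter: the CMV immediate-early enhancer, the chicken β-actin promoter and a chimeric β-actin/β-globin intron, which together give strong constitutive transcription in many mammalian cell types. The transcript ends at the rabbit β-globin polyadenylation signal. The short HBB "fragments" flanking the insert are most likely β-globin exon remnants of this cassette rather than intended coding parts. The open reading frame comprises Schistosoma japonicum glutathione S-transferase, a TEV protease cleavage site and ATG13 residues 363–398, cloned between KpnI and XhoI. This arrangement allows glutathione-affinity capture and optional removal of the tag.

The fragment carries three substitutions to aspartate (F394D, M396D, F397D), replacing hydrophobic residues with charged ones. The record states only that the plasmid is for mammalian expression of this ATG13 mutant. The associated work concerns the structure and activation of the human ULK1 complex:PI3KC3-C1 autophagy-initiation supercomplex. A plausible use is therefore as an interaction-disrupting control in GST pull-down or binding experiments, though the record does not state the binding partner tested.
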