Features (pLannotate 1.2.2; 20 found; start..end, strand, type, name):
      4..383     +  enhancer       CMV enhancer: human cytomegalovirus immediate early enhancer
    385..662     +  promoter       chicken β-actin promoter: No description available
    663..1679    +  intron         chimeric intron: chimera between introns from chicken β-actin and rabbit β-globin
   1677..1733    +  CDS            HBB (fragment): HBB_LEPEU - Experimental evidence at protein level: Swiss-Prot protein existence level 1. Involved in oxygen transport from the lung to the various peripheral tissues. From Lepus europaeus (European hare).
   1766..2417    +  CDS            GST (fragment): glutathione S-transferase from Schistosoma japonicum
   2444..2463    +  CDS            TEV site (fragment): tobacco etch virus (TEV) protease recognition and cleavage site
   2471..2563    +  CDS            ATG13 (fragment): ATG13_HUMAN - Also known as KIAA0652. Experimental evidence at protein level: Swiss-Prot protein existence level 1. Autophagy factor required for autophagosome formation and mitophagy. Target of the TOR kinase signaling pathway that regulates autophagy through the control of the phosphorylation status of ATG13 and ULK1, and the regulation of the ATG13-ULK1-RB1CC1 complex. Through its regulation of ULK1 activity, plays a role in the regulation of the kinase activity of mTORC1 and cell proliferation. From Homo sapiens (Human).
   2588..2665    +  CDS            HBB (fragment): HBB_PONPY - Experimental evidence at transcript level: Swiss-Prot protein existence level 2. Involved in oxygen transport from the lung to the various peripheral tissues. From Pongo pygmaeus (Bornean orangutan).
   2736..2791    +  polyA_signal   β-globin poly(A) signal: rabbit β-globin polyadenylation signal (Gil and Proudfoot, 1987)
   3176..3192    -  protein_bind   lac operator: The lac repressor binds to the lac operator to inhibit transcription in E. coli. This inhibition can be relieved by adding lactose or isopropyl-β-D-thiogalactopyranoside (IPTG). lac repressor encoded by lacI
   3200..3230    -  promoter       lac promoter: promoter for the E. coli lac operon
   3245..3266    -  protein_bind   CAP binding site: CAP binding activates transcription in the presence of cAMP. E. coli catabolite activator protein
   3279..3318    -  CDS            lacI (fragment): lac repressor; lacI; The lac repressor binds to the lac operator to inhibit transcription in E. coli. This inhibition can be relieved by adding lactose or isopropyl-β-D-thiogalactopyranoside (IPTG).
   3325..3347    +  promoter       SV40 promoter (fragment): SV40 enhancer and early promoter
   3371..3506    +  rep_origin     SV40 ori: SV40 origin of replication
   3526..3660    +  polyA_signal   SV40 poly(A) signal: SV40 polyadenylation signal
   3662..3716    -  CDS            lacI (fragment): lac repressor; lacI; The lac repressor binds to the lac operator to inhibit transcription in E. coli. This inhibition can be relieved by adding lactose or isopropyl-β-D-thiogalactopyranoside (IPTG).
   3899..4487    -  rep_origin     ori: high-copy-number ColE1/pMB1/pBR322/pUC origin of replication
   4658..5518    -  CDS            AmpR: β-lactamase; bla; confers resistance to ampicillin, carbenicillin, and related antibiotics
   5519..5623    -  promoter       AmpR promoter: bla
>Addgene plasmid #210848 | pCAG-GST-ATG13 (363-398)-F394D/M396D/F397D | addgene full sequence | sequence record 417182 | Addgene NGS Result
GTCGACATTGATTATTGACTAGTTATTAATAGTAATCAATTACGGGGTCATTAGTTCATAGCCCATATAT
GGAGTTCCGCGTTACATAACTTACGGTAAATGGCCCGCCTGGCTGACCGCCCAACGACCCCCGCCCATTG
ACGTCAATAATGACGTATGTTCCCATAGTAACGCCAATAGGGACTTTCCATTGACGTCAATGGGTGGAGT
ATTTACGGTAAACTGCCCACTTGGCAGTACATCAAGTGTATCATATGCCAAGTACGCCCCCTATTGACGT
CAATGACGGTAAATGGCCCGCCTGGCATTATGCCCAGTACATGACCTTATGGGACTTTCCTACTTGGCAG
TACATCTACGTATTAGTCATCGCTATTACCATGGTCGAGGTGAGCCCCACGTTCTGCTTCACTCTCCCCA
TCTCCCCCCCCTCCCCACCCCCAATTTTGTATTTATTTATTTTTTAATTATTTTGTGCAGCGATGGGGGC
GGGGGGGGGGGGGGGGCGCGCGCCAGGCGGGGCGGGGCGGGGCGAGGGGCGGGGCGGGGCGAGGCGGAGA
GGTGCGGCGGCAGCCAATCAGAGCGGCGCGCTCCGAAAGTTTCCTTTTATGGCGAGGCGGCGGCGGCGGC
GGCCCTATAAAAAGCGAAGCGCGCGGCGGGCGGGAGTCGCTGCGCGCTGCCTTCGCCCCGTGCCCCGCTC
CGCCGCCGCCTCGCGCCGCCCGCCCCGGCTCTGACTGACCGCGTTACTCCCACAGGTGAGCGGGCGGGAC
GGCCCTTCTCCTCCGGGCTGTAATTAGCGCTTGGTTTAATGACGGCTTGTTTCTTTTCTGTGGCTGCGTG
AAAGCCTTGAGGGGCTCCGGGAGGGCCCTTTGTGCGGGGGGAGCGGCTCGGGGGGTGCGTGCGTGTGTGT
GTGCGTGGGGAGCGCCGCGTGCGGCTCCGCGCTGCCCGGCGGCTGTGAGCGCTGCGGGCGCGGCGCGGGG
CTTTGTGCGCTCCGCAGTGTGCGCGAGGGGAGCGCGGCCGGGGGCGGTGCCCCGCGGTGCGGGGGGGGCT
GCGAGGGGAACAAAGGCTGCGTGCGGGGTGTGTGCGTGGGGGGGTGAGCAGGGGGTGTGGGCGCGTCGGT
CGGGCTGCAACCCCCCCTGCACCCCCCTCCCCGAGTTGCTGAGCACGGCCCGGCTTCGGGTGCGGGGCTC
CGTACGGGGCGTGGCGCGGGGCTCGCCGTGCCGGGCGGGGGGTGGCGGCAGGTGGGGGTGCCGGGCGGGG
CGGGGCCGCCTCGGGCCGGGGAGGGCTCGGGGGAGGGGCGCGGCGGCCCCCGGAGCGCCGGCGGCTGTCG
AGGCGCGGCGAGCCGCAGCCATTGCCTTTTATGGTAATCGTGCGAGAGGGCGCAGGGACTTCCTTTGTCC
CAAATCTGTGCGGAGCCGAAATCTGGGAGGCGCCGCCGCACCCCCTCTAGCGGGCGCGGGGCGAAGCGGT
GCGGCGCCGGCAGGAAGGAAATGGGCGGGGAGGGCCTTCGTGCGTCGCCGCGCCGCCGTCCCCTTCTCCC
TCTCCAGCCTCGGGGCTGTCCGCGGGGGGACGGCTGCCTTCGGGGGGGACGGGGCAGGGCGGGGTTCGGC
TTCTGGCGTGTGACCGGCGGCTCTAGAGCCTCTGCTAACCATGTTCATGCCTTCTTCTTTTTCCTACAGC
TCCTGGGCAACGTGCTGGTTATTGTGCTGTCTCATCATTTTGGCAAAGAATTCCTCGATCGACGGTATCG
ATAGCCACCATGGCATCCCCTATACTAGGTTATTGGAAAATTAAGGGCCTTGTGCAACCCACTCGACTTC
TTTTGGAATATCTTGAAGAAAAATATGAAGAGCATTTGTATGAGCGCGATGAAGGTGATAAATGGCGAAA
CAAAAAGTTTGAATTGGGTTTGGAGTTTCCCAATCTTCCTTATTATATTGATGGTGATGTTAAATTAACA
CAGTCTATGGCCATCATACGTTATATAGCTGACAAGCACAACATGTTGGGTGGTTGTCCAAAAGAGCGTG
CAGAGATTTCAATGCTTGAAGGAGCGGTTTTGGATATTAGATACGGTGTTTCGAGAATTGCATATAGTAA
AGACTTTGAAACTCTCAAAGTTGATTTTCTTAGCAAGCTACCTGAAATGCTGAAAATGTTCGAAGATCGT
TTATGTCATAAAACATATTTAAATGGTGATCATGTAACCCATCCTGACTTCATGTTGTATGACGCTCTTG
ATGTTGTTTTATACATGGACCCAATGTGCCTGGATGCGTTCCCAAAATTAGTTTGTTTTAAAAAACGTAT
TGAAGCTATCCCACAAATTGATAAGTACTTGAAATCCAGCAAGTATATAGCATGGCCTTTGCAGGGCTGG
CAAGCCACGTTTGGTGGTGGCGACCATCCTCCAAAATCGGATGATTACGATATCCCAACGACCGAAAACC
TGTATTTTCAGGGTGGTACCCACGATGTCCTGGAAACCATCTTCGTGAGAAAAGTCGGCGCTTTTGTGAA
CAAGCCCATTAATCAGGTCACACTCACCTCTCTGGACATCCCTGACGCTGACGATGCATGACTCGAGGAA
TTCACTCCTCAGGTGCAGGCTGCCTATCAGAAGGTGGTGGCTGGTGTGGCCAATGCCCTGGCTCACAAAT
ACCACTGAGATCTTTTTCCCTCTGCCAAAAATTATGGGGACATCATGAAGCCCCTTGAGCATCTGACTTC
TGGCTAATAAAGGAAATTTATTTTCATTGCAATAGTGTGTTGGAATTTTTTGTGTCTCTCACTCGGAAGG
ACATATGGGAGGGCAAATCATTTAAAACATCAGAATGAGTATTTGGTTTAGAGTTTGGCAACATATGCCC
ATATGCTGGCTGCCATGAACAAAGGTTGGCTATAAAGAGGTCATCAGTATATGAAACAGCCCCCTGCTGT
CCATTCCTTATTCCATAGAAAAGCCTTGACTTGAGGTTAGATTTTTTTTATATTTTGTTTTGTGTTATTT
TTTTCTTTAACATCCCTAAAATTTTCCTTACATGTTTTACTAGCCAGATTTTTCCTCCTCTCCTGACTAC
TCCCAGTCATAGCTGTCCCTCTTCTCTTATGGAGATCCCTCGACCTGCAGCCCAAGCTTGGCGTAATCAT
GGTCATAGCTGTTTCCTGTGTGAAATTGTTATCCGCTCACAATTCCACACAACATACGAGCCGGAAGCAT
AAAGTGTAAAGCCTGGGGTGCCTAATGAGTGAGCTAACTCACATTAATTGCGTTGCGCTCACTGCCCGCT
TTCCAGTCGGGAAACCTGTCGTGCCAGCGGATCCGCATCTCAATTAGTCAGCAACCATAGTCCCGCCCCT
AACTCCGCCCATCCCGCCCCTAACTCCGCCCAGTTCCGCCCATTCTCCGCCCCATGGCTGACTAATTTTT
TTTATTTATGCAGAGGCCGAGGCCGCCTCGGCCTCTGAGCTATTCCAGAAGTAGTGAGGAGGCTTTTTTG
GAGGCCTAGGCTTTTGCAAAAAGCTAACTTGTTTATTGCAGCTTATAATGGTTACAAATAAAGCAATAGC
ATCACAAATTTCACAAATAAAGCATTTTTTTCACTGCATTCTAGTTGTGGTTTGTCCAAACTCATCAATG
TATCTTATCATGTCTGGATCCGCTGCATTAATGAATCGGCCAACGCGCGGGGAGAGGCGGTTTGCGTATT
GGGCGCTCTTCCGCTTCCTCGCTCACTGACTCGCTGCGCTCGGTCGTTCGGCTGCGGCGAGCGGTATCAG
CTCACTCAAAGGCGGTAATACGGTTATCCACAGAATCAGGGGATAACGCAGGAAAGAACATGTGAGCAAA
AGGCCAGCAAAAGGCCAGGAACCGTAAAAAGGCCGCGTTGCTGGCGTTTTTCCATAGGCTCCGCCCCCCT
GACGAGCATCACAAAAATCGACGCTCAAGTCAGAGGTGGCGAAACCCGACAGGACTATAAAGATACCAGG
CGTTTCCCCCTGGAAGCTCCCTCGTGCGCTCTCCTGTTCCGACCCTGCCGCTTACCGGATACCTGTCCGC
CTTTCTCCCTTCGGGAAGCGTGGCGCTTTCTCATAGCTCACGCTGTAGGTATCTCAGTTCGGTGTAGGTC
GTTCGCTCCAAGCTGGGCTGTGTGCACGAACCCCCCGTTCAGCCCGACCGCTGCGCCTTATCCGGTAACT
ATCGTCTTGAGTCCAACCCGGTAAGACACGACTTATCGCCACTGGCAGCAGCCACTGGTAACAGGATTAG
CAGAGCGAGGTATGTAGGCGGTGCTACAGAGTTCTTGAAGTGGTGGCCTAACTACGGCTACACTAGAAGA
ACAGTATTTGGTATCTGCGCTCTGCTGAAGCCAGTTACCTTCGGAAAAAGAGTTGGTAGCTCTTGATCCG
GCAAACAAACCACCGCTGGTAGCGGTGGTTTTTTTGTTTGCAAGCAGCAGATTACGCGCAGAAAAAAAGG
ATCTCAAGAAGATCCTTTGATCTTTTCTACGGGGTCTGACGCTCAGTGGAACGAAAACTCACGTTAAGGG
ATTTTGGTCATGAGATTATCAAAAAGGATCTTCACCTAGATCCTTTTAAATTAAAAATGAAGTTTTAAAT
CAATCTAAAGTATATATGAGTAAACTTGGTCTGACAGTTACCAATGCTTAATCAGTGAGGCACCTATCTC
AGCGATCTGTCTATTTCGTTCATCCATAGTTGCCTGACTCCCCGTCGTGTAGATAACTACGATACGGGAG
GGCTTACCATCTGGCCCCAGTGCTGCAATGATACCGCGAGACCCACGCTCACCGGCTCCAGATTTATCAG
CAATAAACCAGCCAGCCGGAAGGGCCGAGCGCAGAAGTGGTCCTGCAACTTTATCCGCCTCCATCCAGTC
TATTAATTGTTGCCGGGAAGCTAGAGTAAGTAGTTCGCCAGTTAATAGTTTGCGCAACGTTGTTGCCATT
GCTACAGGCATCGTGGTGTCACGCTCGTCGTTTGGTATGGCTTCATTCAGCTCCGGTTCCCAACGATCAA
GGCGAGTTACATGATCCCCCATGTTGTGCAAAAAAGCGGTTAGCTCCTTCGGTCCTCCGATCGTTGTCAG
AAGTAAGTTGGCCGCAGTGTTATCACTCATGGTTATGGCAGCACTGCATAATTCTCTTACTGTCATGCCA
TCCGTAAGATGCTTTTCTGTGACTGGTGAGTACTCAACCAAGTCATTCTGAGAATAGTGTATGCGGCGAC
CGAGTTGCTCTTGCCCGGCGTCAATACGGGATAATACCGCGCCACATAGCAGAACTTTAAAAGTGCTCAT
CATTGGAAAACGTTCTTCGGGGCGAAAACTCTCAAGGATCTTACCGCTGTTGAGATCCAGTTCGATGTAA
CCCACTCGTGCACCCAACTGATCTTCAGCATCTTTTACTTTCACCAGCGTTTCTGGGTGAGCAAAAACAG
GAAGGCAAAATGCCGCAAAAAAGGGAATAAGGGCGACACGGAAATGTTGAATACTCATACTCTTCCTTTT
TCAATATTATTGAAGCATTTATCAGGGTTATTGTCTCATGAGCGGATACATATTTGAATGTATTTAGAAA
AATAAACAAATAGGGGTTCCGCGCACATTTCCCCGAAAAGTGCCACCTGG
