>Addgene plasmid #210848 | pCAG-GST-ATG13 (363-398)-F394D/M396D/F397D | depositor partial sequence | sequence record 411078 | ATG13 (363-398)-F394D/M396D/F397D (kpnI/XhoI)
CACGATGTCCTGGAAACCATCTTCGTGAGAAAAGTCGGCGCTTTTGTGAACAAGCCCATTAATCAGGTCA
CACTCACCTCTCTGGACATCCCTGACGCTGACGATGCATGA
